Addgene plasmid #235579: pPB_TRE3G_scFV-sfGFP-Setd2CD
Purpose: Dox-inducible expression of the catalytic-domain (CD) of epigenetic effector Setd2 fused with scFV to programme H3K36me3
Depositing lab: Jamie Hackett. Publication: Systematic epigenome editing captures the context-dependent instructive function of chromatin modifications. Policarpi C, Munafo M, Tsagkris S, Carlini V, Hackett JA. Nat Genet. 2024 Jun;56(6):1168-1180. doi: 10.1038/s41588-024-01706-w. Epub 2024 May 9. PubMed 38724747.
Backbone
  Vector backbone: pPB-TRE3G
  Vector type: CRISPR
Growth in bacteria
  Bacterial resistance: Ampicillin, 100 μg/mL
  Growth temperature: 30°C
  Growth strain: NEB Stable
  Copy number: High Copy
Gene/Insert
  Gene/Insert name: Setd2
  Species: M. musculus (mouse)
  Entrez Gene: Setd2 (a.k.a. 4921524K10Rik, BC031601, KMT3A)
  Cloning method: Gibson Cloning
Terms and licenses: Academic/Nonprofit Terms; Industry Terms: Not Available to Industry
Depositor comments: This is a piggyBAC plasmid that integrates into the genome and can be selected for via Neomycin resistance. Expression of epigenetic effector is induced via adding doxycyline to media. Succesful activiation of the epigenetic editing system is indicated by sfGFP expression.
How to cite: pPB_TRE3G_scFV-sfGFP-Setd2CD was a gift from Jamie Hackett (Addgene plasmid # 235579 ; http://n2t.net/addgene:235579 ; RRID:Addgene_235579)
