[The description below was written by a language model from this plasmid's Addgene catalogue record and pLannotate feature annotations shown in this document.]
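Description:
pPB_TRE3G_scFV-sfGFP-Setd2CD is a piggyBac transposon plasmid for stable, doxycycline-inducible expression of an epigenome-editing effector in mammalian cells. It is built on the pPB-TRE3G backbone and catalogued as a CRISPR-type vector. In bacteria it is maintained through a high-copy ColE1/pUC-type origin and selected with ampicillin (AmpR under its bla promoter). The backbone also carries an f1 origin and remnants of a lacZα/lac promoter cloning region. The depositor states that the cassette integrates into the host genome by piggyBac transposition. The automated feature table does not annotate the transposon terminal repeats themselves. The short hits to lambda portal protein B that flank the cargo are probably incidental backbone matches.

The payload is driven by the TRE3G promoter, a third-generation Tet-responsive promoter that fires only when a Tet-On 3G transactivator is bound in the presence of doxycycline. No transactivator is annotated on this plasmid, so it presumably has to be supplied separately. The open reading frame begins with mouse immunoglobulin light- and heavy-chain variable segments that together form the scFv. An HA epitope fragment, a short linker-like region and superfolder GFP follow, and then a fragment of mouse Setd2 corresponding to its catalytic domain. A short SV40 large T antigen fragment, most likely a nuclear localisation signal, and an SV40 poly(A) signal close the unit. A downstream neo cassette with its own SV40 poly(A) signal allows neomycin-based selection of integrants; its promoter is not annotated.

The construct is used to deposit H3K36me3 at chosen loci. The scFv is presumably meant to dock the Setd2 catalytic domain onto an epitope-bearing targeting protein, though the record does not name this partner. sfGFP fluorescence reports successful induction.
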