Features (pLannotate 1.2.2; 24 found; start..end, strand, type, name):
      1..105     -  promoter       AmpR promoter: bla
    158..586     -  rep_origin     f1 ori (sequence partly withheld): f1 bacteriophage origin of replication; arrow indicates direction of (+) strand synthesis
    591..746     -  CDS            lacZα (fragment): LacZα fragment of β-galactosidase; lacZ fragment
    748..867     +  CDS            B (fragment): PORTL_LAMBD - Experimental evidence at protein level: Swiss-Prot protein existence level 1. Forms the portal vertex of the capsid (PubMed:6228056, PubMed:6232391). This portal plays critical roles in head assembly, genome packaging, neck/tail attachment, and genome ejection (Probable). The portal protein multimerizes as a single ring-shaped homododecamer arranged around a central channel (PubMed:6232391). Binds to the terminase subunits to form the packaging machine (PubMed:7799432). From Escherichia phage lambda (Bacteriophage lambda).
   1385..1763    +  promoter       TRE3G promoter: 3rd-generation Tet-responsive promoter that can be activated by binding of Tet-On® 3G
   1794..2105    +  CDS            LV1C_MOUSE (fragment): Experimental evidence at protein level: Swiss-Prot protein existence level 1. From Mus musculus (Mouse).
   2181..2519    +  CDS            HVM37_MOUSE (fragment): Experimental evidence at protein level: Swiss-Prot protein existence level 1. From Mus musculus (Mouse).
   2520..2546    +  CDS            3xHA (fragment): three tandem HA epitope tags
   2580..2605    +  CDS            FAPα2 (fragment): fluorogen-activating protein composed of a dimer of the L5-MG single-chain antibody fragment (Szent-Gyorgyi et al., 2008) binds malachite green derivatives to produce red fluorescence
   2637..3347    +  CDS            Superfolder GFP: Superfolder GFP is a basic (constitutively fluorescent) green fluorescent protein published in 2005, derived from Aequorea victoria. It is reported to be a very rapidly-maturing weak dimer.
   3363..4358    +  CDS            Setd2 (fragment): SETD2_MOUSE - Also known as Kiaa1732 From Mus musculus (Mouse).
   4373..4456    +  CDS            large T antigen (fragment): large T antigen from SV40 (simian virus 40)
   4479..4600    +  polyA_signal   SV40 poly(A) signal: SV40 polyadenylation signal
   5162..5953    +  CDS            neo: KKA2_KLEPN - Also known as kan, nptII. Experimental evidence at protein level: Swiss-Prot protein existence level 1. Resistance to kanamycin, neomycin, paromomycin, ribostamycin, butirosin and gentamicin B. From Klebsiella pneumoniae.
   5977..6129    +  CDS            ble (fragment): BLE_KLEPN - Experimental evidence at protein level: Swiss-Prot protein existence level 1. Binding protein with a strong affinity to the bleomycin family of antibiotics. Binds to CL990; an antimitotic-antibiotic compound. From Klebsiella pneumoniae.
   6151..6272    +  polyA_signal   SV40 poly(A) signal: SV40 polyadenylation signal
   6290..6382    +  ncRNA          G-CSF SLDE: Accession: RF00183 - G-CSF factor stem-loop destabilising element (SLDE)
   7079..7546    +  CDS            B (fragment): PORTL_LAMBD - Experimental evidence at protein level: Swiss-Prot protein existence level 1. Forms the portal vertex of the capsid (PubMed:6228056, PubMed:6232391). This portal plays critical roles in head assembly, genome packaging, neck/tail attachment, and genome ejection (Probable). The portal protein multimerizes as a single ring-shaped homododecamer arranged around a central channel (PubMed:6232391). Binds to the terminase subunits to form the packaging machine (PubMed:7799432). From Escherichia phage lambda (Bacteriophage lambda).
   7584..7600    -  protein_bind   lac operator: The lac repressor binds to the lac operator to inhibit transcription in E. coli. This inhibition can be relieved by adding lactose or isopropyl-β-D-thiogalactopyranoside (IPTG). lac repressor encoded by lacI
   7608..7638    -  promoter       lac promoter: promoter for the E. coli lac operon
   7653..7674    -  protein_bind   CAP binding site: CAP binding activates transcription in the presence of cAMP. E. coli catabolite activator protein
   7687..7779    -  CDS            lacI (fragment): lac repressor; lacI; The lac repressor binds to the lac operator to inhibit transcription in E. coli. This inhibition can be relieved by adding lactose or isopropyl-β-D-thiogalactopyranoside (IPTG).
   7962..8550    -  rep_origin     ori: high-copy-number ColE1/pMB1/pBR322/pUC origin of replication
   8721..9581    -  CDS            AmpR: β-lactamase; bla; confers resistance to ampicillin, carbenicillin, and related antibiotics
>Addgene plasmid #235579 | pPB_TRE3G_scFV-sfGFP-Setd2CD | addgene full sequence | sequence record 470351 | Addgene NGS Result
ACTCTTCCTTTTTCAATATTATTGAAGCATTTATCAGGGTTATTGTCTCATGAGCGGATACATATTTGAA
TGTATTTAGAAAAATAAACAAATAGGGGTTCCGCGCACATTTCCCCGAAAAGTGCCACCTAAATTGTAAG
CGTTAATATTTTGTTAAAATTCGCGTTAAATTTTTGTTAAATCAGCTCATTTTTTAACCAATAGGCCGAA
ATCGGCAAAATCCCTTATAAATCAAAAGAATAGACCGAGATAGGGT
[37 nt withheld, positions 257-293]
AAAGAACGTGGACTCCAACGTCAAAGG
[49 nt withheld, positions 321-369]
T
[91 nt withheld, positions 371-461]
G
[124 nt withheld, positions 463-586]
CCCATTCGCCATTCAGGCTGCGCAACTGTTGGGAAGGGCGATCGGTGCGGGCCTCTTCGCTATTACGCCA
GCTGGCGAAAGGGGGATGTGCTGCAAGGCGATTAAGTTGGGTAACGCCAGGGTTTTCCCAGTCACGACGT
TGTAAAACGACGGCCAGTGAGCGCGCCTCGTTCATTCACGTTTTTGAACCCGTGGAGGACGGGCAGACTC
GCGGTGCAAATGTGTTTTACAGCGTGATGGAGCAGATGAAGATGCTCGACACGCTGCAGAACACGCAGCT
AGATTAACCCTAGAAAGATAATCATATTGTGACGTACGTTAAAGATAATCATGTGTAAAATTGACGCATG
TGTTTTATCGGTCTGTATATCGAGGTTTATTTATTAATTTGAATAGATATTAAGTTTTATTATATTTACA
CTTACATACTAATAATAAATTCAACAAACAATTTATTTATGTTTATTTATTTATTAAAAAAAACAAAAAC
TCAAAATTTCTTCTATAAAGTAACAAAACTTTTATGAGGGACAGCCCCCCCCCAAAGCCCCCAGGGATGT
AATTACGTCCCTCCCCCGCTAGGGGGCAGCAGCGAGCCGCCCGGGGCTCCGCTCCGGTCCGGCGCTCCCC
CCGCATCCCCGAGCCGGCAGCGTGCGGGGACAGCCCGGGCACGGGGAAGGTGGCACGGGATCGCTTTCCT
CTGAACGCTTCTCGCTGCTCTTTGAGCCTGCAGACACCTGGGGGGATACGGGGAAAAGGCCTCCACGGCC
ACTAGTCTTTCGTCTTCAAGAATTCCTCGAGTTTACTCCCTATCAGTGATAGAGAACGTATGAAGAGTTT
ACTCCCTATCAGTGATAGAGAACGTATGCAGACTTTACTCCCTATCAGTGATAGAGAACGTATAAGGAGT
TTACTCCCTATCAGTGATAGAGAACGTATGACCAGTTTACTCCCTATCAGTGATAGAGAACGTATCTACA
GTTTACTCCCTATCAGTGATAGAGAACGTATATCCAGTTTACTCCCTATCAGTGATAGAGAACGTATAAG
CTTTAGGCGTGTACGGTGGGCGCCTATAAAAGCAGAGCTCGTTTAGTGAACCGTCAGATCGCCTGGAGCA
ATTCCACAACACTTTTGTCTTATACCAACTTTCCGTACCACTTCCTACCCTCGTAAAGGTCTAGAGCTAG
CCATGGGCCCCGACATCGTGATGACCCAGAGCCCCAGCAGCCTGAGCGCCAGCGTGGGCGACCGCGTGAC
CATCACCTGCCGCAGCAGCACCGGCGCCGTGACCACCAGCAACTACGCCAGCTGGGTGCAGGAGAAGCCC
GGCAAGCTGTTCAAGGGCCTGATCGGCGGCACCAACAACCGCGCCCCCGGCGTGCCCAGCCGCTTCAGCG
GCAGCCTGATCGGCGACAAGGCCACCCTGACCATCAGCAGCCTGCAGCCCGAGGACTTCGCCACCTACTT
CTGCGCCCTGTGGTACAGCAACCACTGGGTGTTCGGCCAGGGCACCAAGGTGGAGCTGAAGCGTGGAGGC
GGAGGTAGTGGAGGTGGAGGCTCTGGTGGGGGAGGAAGCAGTGGAGGCGGAAGTGAGGTGAAGCTGCTGG
AGAGCGGAGGCGGACTGGTGCAGCCCGGCGGATCTCTGAAGCTGAGCTGCGCCGTGAGCGGCTTCAGCCT
GACCGACTACGGCGTGAACTGGGTGCGCCAGGCCCCCGGACGCGGACTGGAGTGGATCGGTGTGATCTGG
GGCGACGGCATCACCGACTACAACAGCGCCCTGAAGGACCGCTTCATCATCAGCAAGGACAACGGCAAGA
ACACCGTGTACCTGCAGATGAGCAAGGTGCGCAGCGACGACACCGCCCTGTACTACTGCGTGACCGGCCT
GTTCGACTACTGGGGACAGGGCACCCTGGTGACCGTGAGCAGCTACCCATACGATGTTCCAGATTACGCT
GGTGGAGGCGGAGGTTCTGGGGGAGGAGGTAGTGGCGGTGGTGGTTCAGGAGGCGGCGGAAGCTTGGATC
CAGGTGGAGGTGGAAGCGGTAGCAAAGGAGAAGAACTTTTCACTGGAGTTGTCCCAATTCTTGTTGAATT
AGATGGTGATGTTAATGGGCACAAATTTTCTGTCCGTGGAGAGGGTGAAGGTGATGCTACAAACGGAAAA
CTCACCCTTAAATTTATTTGCACTACTGGAAAACTACCTGTTCCGTGGCCAACACTTGTCACTACTCTGA
CCTATGGTGTTCAATGCTTTTCCCGTTATCCGGATCACATGAAACGGCATGACTTTTTCAAGAGTGCCAT
GCCCGAAGGTTATGTACAGGAACGCACTATATCTTTCAAAGATGACGGGACCTACAAGACGCGTGCTGAA
GTCAAGTTTGAAGGTGATACCCTTGTTAATCGTATCGAGTTAAAGGGTATTGATTTTAAAGAAGATGGAA
ACATTCTTGGACACAAACTCGAGTACAACTTTAACTCACACAATGTATACATCACGGCAGACAAACAAAA
GAATGGAATCAAAGCTAACTTCAAAATTCGCCACAACGTTGAAGATGGTTCCGTTCAACTAGCAGACCAT
TATCAACAAAATACTCCAATTGGCGATGGCCCTGTCCTTTTACCAGACAACCATTACCTGTCGACACAAT
CTGTCCTTTCGAAAGATCCCAACGAAAAGCGTGACCACATGGTCCTTCTTGAGTTTGTAACTGCTGCTGG
GATTACACATGGCATGGATGAGCTCTACAAAGGTGGAGGTCGGACCGGCCCCAAGAAAAAACGCAAGGTG
GAAGATCCTAAGAAAAAGCGGAAAGTGGACGGCATTGGTAGTGGGAGCAACGGCAGCAGCGGATCCGGAG
GCGGTGGTACCGATGGTGAACTACAGGCTAGAAAGAAAGTTAGAGTGGAGATGGAGCAGGGAGAATCATC
TGTGCCCCAGCACTCAGAACTGATGGGGCCTTCGTGTGCTATGGATGACTTCAGGGACCCACAGCGGTGG
AAAGAATTTGCCAAGCTGGGGAAGATGCCATGTTACTTTGATCTTATTGAAGAAAATGTTTATTTAACAG
AAAGGAAGAAGAACAAATCCCACCGGGATATTAAGCGAATGCAGTGTGAGTGTACACCTCTTTCTAAGGA
TGAAAGAGCTCAAGGTGAAGTAGCATGTGGAGAAGATTGCCTTAATCGTCTCCTCATGATTGAATGTTCC
TCTCGATGTCCAAATGGAGATTACTGTTCAAACAGACGGTTTCAGAGAAAACAGCATGCAGATGTAGAAG
TCATACTTACAGAAAAGAAAGGCTGGGGCTTAAGGGCTGCTAAGGATCTTCCTTCGAACACCTTTGTCCT
GGAATACTGTGGAGAGGTACTTGATCATAAAGAGTTTAAAGCTCGGGTGAAAGAATATGCACGGAACAAA
AACATCCACTACTACTTCATGGCCCTGAAAAATGACGAGATAATAGATGCCACTCAAAAAGGGAATTGCT
CTCGTTTCATGAATCATAGCTGTGAACCAAACTGTGAAACCCAGAAATGGACTGTGAATGGACAGCTGAG
GGTTGGATTTTTTACCACCAAACTAGTTCCTTCAGGCTCAGAATTAACTTTTGACTACCAGTTCCAAAGA
TATGGCAAAGAAGCTCAGAAGTGTTTCTGTGGGTCAGCCAACTGCCGGGGCTACTTGGGAGGAGAAAACA
GAGTCAGTATCAGAGCTGCAGGAGGGAAGATGAAAAAGGAACGCTCTCGAAAGAAGGATTCAGCTAGCTG
ACAAAAGATCATAATCAGCCATATCACATCTGTAGAGGTTTTACTTGCTTTAAAAAACCTCCCACACCTC
CCCCTGAACCTGAAACATAAAATGAATGCAATTGTTGTTGTTAACTTGTTTATTGCAGCTTATAATGGTT
ACAAATAAAGCAATAGCATCACAAATTTCACAAATAAAGCATTTTTTTCACTGCATTCTAGTTGTGGTTT
GTCCAAACTCATCAATGTATCTTATCATGTCTCATATGGCCTTCTGCAGGAGCGTACAGAACCCAGGGCC
CTGGCACCCGTGCAGACCCTGGCCCACCCCACCTGGGCGCTCAGTGCCCAAGAGATGTCCACACCTAGGA
TGTCCCGCGGTGGGTGGGGGGCCCGAGAGACGGGCAGGCCGGGGGCAGGCCTGGCCATGCGGGGCCGAAC
CGGGCACTGCCCAGCGTGGGGCGCGGGGGCCACGGCGCGCGCCCCCAGCCCCCGGGCCCAGCACCCCAAG
GCGGCCAACGCCAAAACTCTCCCTCCTCCTCTTCCTCAATCTCGCTCTCGCTCTTTTTTTTTTTCGCAAA
AGGAGGGGAGAGGGGGTAAAAAAATGCTGCACTGTGCGGCGAAGCCGGTGAGTGAGCGGCGCGGGGCCAA
TCAGCGTGCGCCGTTCCGAAAGTTGCCTTTTATGGCTCGAGCGGCCGCGGCGGCGCCCTATAAAACCCAG
CGGCGCGACGCGCCACCACCGCCGAGACCGCGTCCGCCCCGCGAGCACAGAGCCTCGCCTTTGCCGATCC
TCTAGAGTCGAGATCCGCCGCCACCATGATTGAACAAGATGGATTGCACGCAGGTTCTCCGGCCGCTTGG
GTGGAGAGGCTATTCGGCTATGACTGGGCACAACAGACAATCGGCTGCTCTGATGCCGCCGTGTTCCGGC
TGTCAGCGCAGGGGCGCCCGGTTCTTTTTGTCAAGACCGACCTGTCCGGTGCCCTGAATGAACTGCAGGA
CGAGGCAGCGCGGCTATCGTGGCTGGCCACGACGGGCGTTCCTTGCGCAGCTGTGCTCGACGTTGTCACT
GAAGCGGGAAGGGACTGGCTGCTATTGGGCGAAGTGCCGGGGCAGGATCTCCTGTCATCTCACCTTGCTC
CTGCCGAGAAAGTATCCATCATGGCTGATGCAATGCGGCGGCTGCATACGCTTGATCCGGCTACCTGCCC
ATTCGACCACCAAGCGAAACATCGCATCGAGCGAGCACGTACTCGGATGGAAGCCGGTCTTGTCGATCAG
GATGATCTGGACGAAGAGCATCAGGGGCTCGCGCCAGCCGAACTGTTCGCCAGGCTCAAGGCGCGCATGC
CCGACGGCGAGGATCTCGTCGTGACCCATGGCGATGCCTGCTTGCCGAATATCATGGTGGAAAATGGCCG
CTTTTCTGGATTCATCGACTGTGGCCGGCTGGGTGTGGCGGACCGCTATCAGGACATAGCGTTGGCTACC
CGTGATATTGCTGAAGAGCTTGGCGGCGAATGGGCTGACCGCTTCCTCGTGCTTTACGGTATCGCCGCTC
CCGATTCGCAGCGCATCGCCTTCTATCGCCTTCTTGACGAGTTCTTCTGAGCGGGACTCTGGGGTTCGAA
ATGACCGACCAAGCGACGCCCAACCTGCCATCACGAGATTTCGATTCCACCGCCGCCTTCTATGAAAGGT
TGGGCTTCGGAATCGTTTTCCGGGACGCCGGCTGGATGATCCTCCAGCGCGGGGATCTCATGCTGGAGTT
CTTCGCCCACCCCCCGGATCTAAGCTCTAGAGTTAACTTGTTTATTGCAGCTTATAATGGTTACAAATAA
AGCAATAGCATCACAAATTTCACAAATAAAGCATTTTTTTCACTGCATTCTAGTTGTGGTTTGTCCAAAC
TCATCAATGTATCTTATCATGTCTGGAATTGACTCAAATGATGTCAATTAGTCTATCAGAAGCTCATCTG
GTCTCCCTTCCGGGGGACAAGACATCCCTGTTTAATATTTAAACAGCAGTGTTCCCAAACTGGGTTCTTA
TATCCCTTGCTCTGGTCAACCAGGTTGCAGGGTTTCCTGTCCTCACAGGAACGAAGTCCCTAAAGAAACA
GTGGCAGCCAGGTTTAGCCCCGGAATTGACTGGATTCCTTTTTTAGGGCCCATTGGTATGGCTTTTTCCC
CGTATCCCCCCAGGTGTCTGCAGGCTCAAAGAGCAGCGAGAAGCGTTCAGAGGAAAGCGATCCCGTGCCA
CCTTCCCCGTGCCCGGGCTGTCCCCGCACGCTGCCGGCTCGGGGATGCGGGGGGAGCGCCGGACCGGAGC
GGAGCCCCGGGCGGCTCGCTGCTGCCCCCTAGCGGGGGAGGGACGTAATTACATCCCTGGGGGCTTTGGG
GGGGGGCTGTCCCTGATATCTATAACAAGAAAATATATATATAATAAGTTATCACGTAAGTAGAACATGA
AATAACAATATAATTATCGTATGAGTTAAATCTTAAAAGTCACGTAAAAGATAATCATGCGTCATTTTGA
CTCACGCGGTCGTTATAGTTCAAAATCAGTGACACTTACCGCATTGACAAGCACGCCTCACGGGAGCTCC
AAGCGGCGACTGAGATGTCCTAAATGCACAGCGACGGATTCGCGCTATTTAGAAAGAGAGAGCAATATTT
CAAGAATGCATGCGTCAATTTTACGCAGACTATCTTTCTAGGGTTAATCTAGCTGCATCAGGATCATATC
GTCGGGTCTTTTTTCCGGCTCAGTCATCGCCCAAGCTGGCGCTATCTGGGCATCGGGGAGGAAGAAGCCC
GTGCCTTTTCCCGCGAGGTTGAAGCGGCATGGAAAGAGTTTGCCGAGGATGACTGCTGCTGCATTGACGT
TGAGCGAAAACGCACGTTTACCATGATGATTCGGGAAGGTGTGGCCATGCACGCCTTTAACGGTGAACTG
TTCGTTCAGGCCACCTGGGATACCAGTTCGTCGCGGCTTTTCCGGACACAGTTCCGGATGGTCAGCCCGA
AGCGCATCAGCAACCCGAACAATACCGGCGACAGCCGGAACTGCCGTGCCGGTGTGCAGATTAATGACAG
CGGTGCGGCGCTGGGATATTACGTCAGCGAGGACGGGTATCCTGGCTGGATGCCGCAGAAATGGACATGG
ATACCCCGTGAGTTACCCGGCGGGCGCGCTTGGCGTAATCATGGTCATAGCTGTTTCCTGTGTGAAATTG
TTATCCGCTCACAATTCCACACAACATACGAGCCGGAAGCATAAAGTGTAAAGCCTGGGGTGCCTAATGA
GTGAGCTAACTCACATTAATTGCGTTGCGCTCACTGCCCGCTTTCCAGTCGGGAAACCTGTCGTGCCAGC
TGCATTAATGAATCGGCCAACGCGCGGGGAGAGGCGGTTTGCGTATTGGGCGCTCTTCCGCTTCCTCGCT
CACTGACTCGCTGCGCTCGGTCGTTCGGCTGCGGCGAGCGGTATCAGCTCACTCAAAGGCGGTAATACGG
TTATCCACAGAATCAGGGGATAACGCAGGAAAGAACATGTGAGCAAAAGGCCAGCAAAAGGCCAGGAACC
GTAAAAAGGCCGCGTTGCTGGCGTTTTTCCATAGGCTCCGCCCCCCTGACGAGCATCACAAAAATCGACG
CTCAAGTCAGAGGTGGCGAAACCCGACAGGACTATAAAGATACCAGGCGTTTCCCCCTGGAAGCTCCCTC
GTGCGCTCTCCTGTTCCGACCCTGCCGCTTACCGGATACCTGTCCGCCTTTCTCCCTTCGGGAAGCGTGG
CGCTTTCTCATAGCTCACGCTGTAGGTATCTCAGTTCGGTGTAGGTCGTTCGCTCCAAGCTGGGCTGTGT
GCACGAACCCCCCGTTCAGCCCGACCGCTGCGCCTTATCCGGTAACTATCGTCTTGAGTCCAACCCGGTA
AGACACGACTTATCGCCACTGGCAGCAGCCACTGGTAACAGGATTAGCAGAGCGAGGTATGTAGGCGGTG
CTACAGAGTTCTTGAAGTGGTGGCCTAACTACGGCTACACTAGAAGAACAGTATTTGGTATCTGCGCTCT
GCTGAAGCCAGTTACCTTCGGAAAAAGAGTTGGTAGCTCTTGATCCGGCAAACAAACCACCGCTGGTAGC
GGTGGTTTTTTTGTTTGCAAGCAGCAGATTACGCGCAGAAAAAAAGGATCTCAAGAAGATCCTTTGATCT
TTTCTACGGGGTCTGACGCTCAGTGGAACGAAAACTCACGTTAAGGGATTTTGGTCATGAGATTATCAAA
AAGGATCTTCACCTAGATCCTTTTAAATTAAAAATGAAGTTTTAAATCAATCTAAAGTATATATGAGTAA
ACTTGGTCTGACAGTTACCAATGCTTAATCAGTGAGGCACCTATCTCAGCGATCTGTCTATTTCGTTCAT
CCATAGTTGCCTGACTCCCCGTCGTGTAGATAACTACGATACGGGAGGGCTTACCATCTGGCCCCAGTGC
TGCAATGATACCGCGAGACCCACGCTCACCGGCTCCAGATTTATCAGCAATAAACCAGCCAGCCGGAAGG
GCCGAGCGCAGAAGTGGTCCTGCAACTTTATCCGCCTCCATCCAGTCTATTAATTGTTGCCGGGAAGCTA
GAGTAAGTAGTTCGCCAGTTAATAGTTTGCGCAACGTTGTTGCCATTGCTACAGGCATCGTGGTGTCACG
CTCGTCGTTTGGTATGGCTTCATTCAGCTCCGGTTCCCAACGATCAAGGCGAGTTACATGATCCCCCATG
TTGTGCAAAAAAGCGGTTAGCTCCTTCGGTCCTCCGATCGTTGTCAGAAGTAAGTTGGCCGCAGTGTTAT
CACTCATGGTTATGGCAGCACTGCATAATTCTCTTACTGTCATGCCATCCGTAAGATGCTTTTCTGTGAC
TGGTGAGTACTCAACCAAGTCATTCTGAGAATAGTGTATGCGGCGACCGAGTTGCTCTTGCCCGGCGTCA
ATACGGGATAATACCGCGCCACATAGCAGAACTTTAAAAGTGCTCATCATTGGAAAACGTTCTTCGGGGC
GAAAACTCTCAAGGATCTTACCGCTGTTGAGATCCAGTTCGATGTAACCCACTCGTGCACCCAACTGATC
TTCAGCATCTTTTACTTTCACCAGCGTTTCTGGGTGAGCAAAAACAGGAAGGCAAAATGCCGCAAAAAAG
GGAATAAGGGCGACACGGAAATGTTGAATACTCAT
